>Addgene plasmid #210625 | pSPgRNA_Ex3_1 | addgene full sequence | sequence record 418244 | Addgene NGS Result
GAGGGCCTATTTCCCATGATTCCTTCATATTTGCATATACGATACAAGGCTGTTAGAGAGATAATTGGAA
TTAATTTGACTGTAAACACAAAGATATTAGTACAAAATACGTGACGTAGAAAGTAATAATTTCTTGGGTA
GTTTGCAGTTTTAAAATTATGTTTTAAAATGGACTATCATATGCTTATCGTAACTTGAAAGTATTTCGAT
TTCTTGGCTTTATATATCTTGTGGAAAGGACGAAAGCGGCCCTTTAAGTCTCTCGGTTTTAGAGCTAGAA
ATAGCAAGTTAAAATAAGGCTAGTCCGTTATCAACTTGAAAAAGTGGCACCGAGTCGGTGCTTTTTTTCC
GCGGTGGAGCTCCAGCTTTTGTTCCCTTTAGTGAGGGTTAATTGCGCGCTTGGCGTAATCATGGTCATAG
CTGTTTCCTGTGTGAAATTGTTATCCGCTCACAATTCCACACAACATACGAGCCGGAAGCATAAAGTGTA
AAGCCTGGGGTGCCTAATGAGTGAGCTAACTCACATTAATTGCGTTGCGCTCACTGCCCGCTTTCCAGTC
GGGAAACCTGTCGTGCCAGCTGCATTAATGAATCGGCCAACGCGCGGGGAGAGGCGGTTTGCGTATTGGG
CGCTCTTCCGCTTCCTCGCTCACTGACTCGCTGCGCTCGGTCGTTCGGCTGCGGCGAGCGGTATCAGCTC
ACTCAAAGGCGGTAATACGGTTATCCACAGAATCAGGGGATAACGCAGGAAAGAACATGTGAGCAAAAGG
CCAGCAAAAGGCCAGGAACCGTAAAAAGGCCGCGTTGCTGGCGTTTTTCCATAGGCTCCGCCCCCCTGAC
GAGCATCACAAAAATCGACGCTCAAGTCAGAGGTGGCGAAACCCGACAGGACTATAAAGATACCAGGCGT
TTCCCCCTGGAAGCTCCCTCGTGCGCTCTCCTGTTCCGACCCTGCCGCTTACCGGATACCTGTCCGCCTT
TCTCCCTTCGGGAAGCGTGGCGCTTTCTCATAGCTCACGCTGTAGGTATCTCAGTTCGGTGTAGGTCGTT
CGCTCCAAGCTGGGCTGTGTGCACGAACCCCCCGTTCAGCCCGACCGCTGCGCCTTATCCGGTAACTATC
GTCTTGAGTCCAACCCGGTAAGACACGACTTATCGCCACTGGCAGCAGCCACTGGTAACAGGATTAGCAG
AGCGAGGTATGTAGGCGGTGCTACAGAGTTCTTGAAGTGGTGGCCTAACTACGGCTACACTAGAAGAACA
GTATTTGGTATCTGCGCTCTGCTGAAGCCAGTTACCTTCGGAAAAAGAGTTGGTAGCTCTTGATCCGGCA
AACAAACCACCGCTGGTAGCGGTGGTTTTTTTGTTTGCAAGCAGCAGATTACGCGCAGAAAAAAAGGATC
TCAAGAAGATCCTTTGATCTTTTCTACGGGGTCTGACGCTCAGTGGAACGAAAACTCACGTTAAGGGATT
TTGGTCATGAGATTATCAAAAAGGATCTTCACCTAGATCCTTTTAAATTAAAAATGAAGTTTTAAATCAA
TCTAAAGTATATATGAGTAAACTTGGTCTGACAGTTACCAATGCTTAATCAGTGAGGCACCTATCTCAGC
GATCTGTCTATTTCGTTCATCCATAGTTGCCTGACTCCCCGTCGTGTAGATAACTACGATACGGGAGGGC
TTACCATCTGGCCCCAGTGCTGCAATGATACCGCGAGACCCACGCTCACCGGCTCCAGATTTATCAGCAA
TAAACCAGCCAGCCGGAAGGGCCGAGCGCAGAAGTGGTCCTGCAACTTTATCCGCCTCCATCCAGTCTAT
TAATTGTTGCCGGGAAGCTAGAGTAAGTAGTTCGCCAGTTAATAGTTTGCGCAACGTTGTTGCCATTGCT
ACAGGCATCGTGGTGTCACGCTCGTCGTTTGGTATGGCTTCATTCAGCTCCGGTTCCCAACGATCAAGGC
GAGTTACATGATCCCCCATGTTGTGCAAAAAAGCGGTTAGCTCCTTCGGTCCTCCGATCGTTGTCAGAAG
TAAGTTGGCCGCAGTGTTATCACTCATGGTTATGGCAGCACTGCATAATTCTCTTACTGTCATGCCATCC
GTAAGATGCTTTTCTGTGACTGGTGAGTACTCAACCAAGTCATTCTGAGAATAGTGTATGCGGCGACCGA
GTTGCTCTTGCCCGGCGTCAATACGGGATAATACCGCGCCACATAGCAGAACTTTAAAAGTGCTCATCAT
TGGAAAACGTTCTTCGGGGCGAAAACTCTCAAGGATCTTACCGCTGTTGAGATCCAGTTCGATGTAACCC
ACTCGTGCACCCAACTGATCTTCAGCATCTTTTACTTTCACCAGCGTTTCTGGGTGAGCAAAAACAGGAA
GGCAAAATGCCGCAAAAAAGGGAATAAGGGCGACACGGAAATGTTGAATACTCATACTCTTCCTTTTTCA
ATATTATTGAAGCATTTATCAGGGTTATTGTCTCATGAGCGGATACATATTTGAATGTATTTAGAAAAAT
AAACAAATAGGGGTTCCGCGCACATTTCCCCGAAAAGTGCCACCTAAATTGTAAGCGTTAATATTTTGTT
AAAATTCGCGTTAAATTTTTGTTAAATCAGCTCATTTTTTAACCAATAGGCCGAAATCGGCAAAATCCCT
TATAAATCAAAAGAATAGACCGAGATAGGGT
[37 nt withheld, positions 2692-2728]
AAAGAACGTGGACTCCAACGTCAAAGG
[49 nt withheld, positions 2756-2804]
T
[91 nt withheld, positions 2806-2896]
G
[124 nt withheld, positions 2898-3021]
CCCATTCGCCATTCAGGCTGCGCAACTGTTGGGAAGGGCGATCGGTGCGGGCCTCTTCGCTATTACGCCA
GCTGGCGAAAGGGGGATGTGCTGCAAGGCGATTAAGTTGGGTAACGCCAGGGTTTTCCCAGTCACGACGT
TGTAAAACGACGGCCAGTGAGCGCGCGTAATACGACTCACTATAGGGCGAATTGGGTACC
Features (pLannotate 1.2.2; 13 found; start..end, strand, type, name):
      1..241     +  promoter       U6 promoter: RNA polymerase III promoter for human U6 snRNA
    266..341     +  misc_RNA       gRNA scaffold: guide RNA scaffold for the Streptococcus pyogenes CRISPR/Cas9 system
    375..393     -  promoter       T3 promoter: promoter for bacteriophage T3 RNA polymerase
    438..454     -  protein_bind   lac operator: The lac repressor binds to the lac operator to inhibit transcription in E. coli. This inhibition can be relieved by adding lactose or isopropyl-β-D-thiogalactopyranoside (IPTG). lac repressor encoded by lacI
    462..492     -  promoter       lac promoter: promoter for the E. coli lac operon
    507..528     -  protein_bind   CAP binding site: CAP binding activates transcription in the presence of cAMP. E. coli catabolite activator protein
    541..633     -  CDS            lacI (fragment): lac repressor; lacI; The lac repressor binds to the lac operator to inhibit transcription in E. coli. This inhibition can be relieved by adding lactose or isopropyl-β-D-thiogalactopyranoside (IPTG).
    816..1404    -  rep_origin     ori: high-copy-number ColE1/pMB1/pBR322/pUC origin of replication
   1575..2435    -  CDS            AmpR: β-lactamase; bla; confers resistance to ampicillin, carbenicillin, and related antibiotics
   2436..2540    -  promoter       AmpR promoter: bla
   2593..3021    -  rep_origin     f1 ori (sequence partly withheld): f1 bacteriophage origin of replication; arrow indicates direction of (+) strand synthesis
   3026..3181    -  CDS            lacZα (fragment): LacZα fragment of β-galactosidase; lacZ fragment
   3189..3207    +  promoter       T7 promoter: promoter for bacteriophage T7 RNA polymerase
