[The description below was written by a language model from this plasmid's Addgene catalogue record and pLannotate feature annotations shown in this document.]
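Description:
pSPgRNA_Ex3_1 is a small CRISPR guide RNA expression plasmid built on the pSPgRNA backbone, a pBluescript-like cloning vector adapted for mammalian expression of Streptococcus pyogenes-type single guide RNAs. It is maintained in E. coli through a high-copy ColE1/pUC origin and selected with ampicillin via the β-lactamase gene and its native promoter. The sequenced record (about 3.2 kb) also carries leftover cloning-vector elements that play no role in guide expression: an f1 phage origin, flanking T7 and T3 promoters, lacZα and lacI fragments, and the lac promoter, operator and CAP binding site.

The functional cassette is a human U6 RNA polymerase III promoter followed by a short spacer region and the S. pyogenes Cas9 gRNA scaffold. A 20-nucleotide protospacer directed against exon 3 of human TAL1 (also known as SCL), a haematopoietic bHLH transcription factor, was inserted between the promoter and the scaffold using BbsI sites, which were destroyed during cloning. Transcription from U6 yields a chimeric guide that directs a Cas9 protein to the TAL1 exon 3 locus. The plasmid encodes no Cas9 or dCas9 and no mammalian selection marker or reporter, so the nuclease or effector must be supplied from a separate construct. The "_1" suffix suggests it may be one of a set of exon 3 guides, though the record does not say so.

The depositor notes that sequencing revealed an 8 bp deletion immediately before the guide sequence and a 4 bp deletion after it. The record does not state the effect on guide expression or function. The associated work concerns the distinct roles of TAL1 isoforms in haematopoiesis and cell growth, but the record does not specify which Cas9 variant or effector this guide was paired with.
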