Addgene plasmid #210625: pSPgRNA_Ex3_1
Purpose: gRNA target sequences for TAL1 Exon 3
Depositing lab: Maayan Salton. Depositing organization: Hebrew University. Publication: Isoforms of the TAL1 transcription factor have different roles in hematopoiesis and cell growth. Sharma A, Mistriel-Zerbib S, Najar RA, Engal E, Bentata M, Taqatqa N, Dahan S, Cohen K, Jaffe-Herman S, Geminder O, Baker M, Nevo Y, Plaschkes I, Kay G, Drier Y, Berger M, Salton M. PLoS Biol. 2023 Jun 28;21(6):e3002175. doi: 10.1371/journal.pbio.3002175. PubMed 37379322.
Backbone
  Vector backbone: pSPgRNA
  Backbone manufacturer: Charles Gersbach, Addgene plasmid #47108
  Backbone size w/o insert (bp): 3223
  Vector type: CRISPR
Growth in bacteria
  Bacterial resistance: Ampicillin, 100 μg/mL
  Growth temperature: 37°C
  Growth strain: DH5alpha
  Copy number: High Copy
Gene/Insert
  Gene/Insert name: TAL1 Exon 3 gRNA
  gRNA/shRNA sequence: GCGGCCCTTTAAGTCTCTCG
  Species: H. sapiens (human)
  Entrez Gene: TAL1 (a.k.a. SCL, TCL5, bHLHa17, tal-1)
  Cloning method: Restriction Enzyme; 5′ cloning site BbsI (destroyed during cloning)
Terms and licenses: Academic/Nonprofit Terms; Industry Terms: Not Available to Industry
Depositor comments: An 8 bp deletion before the gRNA sequence and a 4 bp deletion after the gRNA sequence was found.
How to cite: pSPgRNA_Ex3_1 was a gift from Maayan Salton (Addgene plasmid # 210625 ; http://n2t.net/addgene:210625 ; RRID:Addgene_210625)
